>Addgene plasmid #30504 | lacI-PT7-gusA-pBAV1k | depositor full sequence | sequence record 39783 | Author Sequence
GGGGAATTGTGAGCGGATAACAATTCCCCTGTAGAAATAATTTTGTTTAACTTTAATAAGGAGATATACC
ATGGGCAGCAGCCATCACCATCATCACCACAGCCAGGATCCGGCCCTGAGGGCCTTACGTCCTGTAGAAA
CCCCAACCCGTGAAATCAAAAAACTCGACGGCCTGTGGGCATTCAGTCTGGATCGCGAAAACTGTGGAAT
TGATCAGCGTTGGTGGGAAAGCGCGTTACAAGAAAGCCGGGCAATTGCTGTGCCAGGCAGTTTTAACGAT
CAGTTCGCCGATGCAGATATTCGTAATTATGCGGGCAACGTCTGGTATCAGCGCGAAGTCTTTATACCGA
AAGGTTGGGCAGGCCAGCGTATCGTGCTGCGTTTCGATGCGGTCACTCATTACGGCAAAGTGTGGGTCAA
TAATCAGGAAGTGATGGAGCATCAGGGCGGCTATACGCCATTTGAAGCCGATGTCACGCCGTATGTTATT
GCCGGGAAAAGTGTACGTATCACCGTTTGTGTGAACAACGAACTGAACTGGCAGACTATCCCGCCGGGAA
TGGTGATTACCGACGAAAACGGCAAGAAAAAGCAGTCTTACTTCCATGATTTCTTTAACTATGCCGGAAT
CCATCGCAGCGTAATGCTCTACACCACGCCGAACACCTGGGTGGACGATATCACCGTGGTGACGCATGTC
GCGCAAGACTGTAACCACGCGTCTGTTGACTGGCAGGTGGTGGCCAATGGTGATGTCAGCGTTGAACTGC
GTGATGCGGATCAACAGGTGGTTGCAACTGGACAAGGCACTAGCGGGACTTTGCAAGTGGTGAATCCGCA
CCTCTGGCAACCGGGTGAAGGTTATCTCTATGAACTGTGCGTCACAGCCAAAAGCCAGACAGAGTGTGAT
ATCTACCCGCTTCGCGTCGGCATCCGGTCAGTGGCAGTGAAGGGCGAACAGTTCCTGATTAACCACAAAC
CGTTCTACTTTACTGGCTTTGGTCGTCATGAAGATGCGGACTTGCGTGGCAAAGGATTCGATAACGTGCT
GATGGTGCACGACCACGCATTAATGGACTGGATTGGGGCCAACTCCTACCGTACCTCGCATTACCCTTAC
GCTGAAGAGATGCTCGACTGGGCAGATGAACATGGCATCGTGGTGATTGATGAAACTGCTGCTGTCGGCT
TTAACCTCTCTTTAGGCATTGGTTTCGAAGCGGGCAACAAGCCGAAAGAACTGTACAGCGAAGAGGCAGT
CAACGGGGAAACTCAGCAAGCGCACTTACAGGCGATTAAAGAGCTGATAGCGCGTGACAAAAACCACCCA
AGCGTGGTGATGTGGAGTATTGCCAACGAACCGGATACCCGTCCGCAAGGTGCACGGGAATATTTCGCGC
CACTGGCGGAAGCAACGCGTAAACTCGACCCGACGCGTCCGATCACCTGCGTCAATGTAATGTTCTGCGA
CGCTCACACCGATACCATCAGCGATCTCTTTGATGTGCTGTGCCTGAACCGTTATTACGGATGGTATGTC
CAAAGCGGCGATTTGGAAACGGCAGAGAAGGTACTGGAAAAAGAACTTCTGGCCTGGCAGGAGAAACTGC
ATCAGCCGATTATCATCACCGAATACGGCGTGGATACGTTAGCCGGGCTGCACTCAATGTACACCGACAT
GTGGAGTGAAGAGTATCAGTGTGCATGGCTGGATATGTATCACCGCGTCTTTGATCGCGTCAGCGCCGTC
GTCGGTGAACAGGTATGGAATTTCGCCGATTTTGCGACCTCGCAAGGCATATTGCGCGTTGGCGGTAACA
AGAAAGGGATCTTCACTCGCGACCGCAAACCGAAGTCGGCGGCTTTTCTGCTGCAAAAACGCTGGACTGG
CATGAACTTCGGTGAAAAACCGCAGCAGGGAGGCAAACAAGGCCTATGCGGCCGGTAGAAAGGAGAAGCT
TACTAGTAGCGGCCGCTGCAGGCCTCAGGGCCCGATCGATGCCGCCGCTTAATTAATTAATCCAGAGGCA
TCAAATAAAACGAAAGGCTCAGTCGAAAGACTGGGCCTTTCGTTTTATCTGTTGTTTGTCGGTGAACGCT
CTCCTGAGTAGGACAAATCCGCCGCCCTAGACCTAGTGTCATTTTATTTCCCCCGTTTCAGCATCAAGAA
CCTTTGCATAACTTGCTCTATATCCACACTGATAATTGCCCTCAAACCATAATCTAAAGGCGCTAGAGTT
TGTTGAAACAATATCTTTTACATCATTCGTATTTAAAATTCCAAACTCCGCTCCCCTAAGGCGAATAAAA
GCCATTAAATCTTTTGTATTTACCAAATTATAGTCATCCACTATATCTAAGAGTAAATTCTTCAATTCTC
TTTTTTGGCTTTCATCAAGTGTTATATAGCGGTCAATATCAAAATCATTAATGTTCAAAATATCTTTTTT
GTCGTATATATGTTTATTCTTAGCAATAGCGTCCTTTGATTCATGAGTCAAATATTCATATGAACCTTTG
ATATAATCAAGTATCTCAACATGAGCAACTGAACTATTCCCCAATTTTCGCTTAATCTTGTTCCTAACGC
TTTCTATTGTTACAGGATTTCGTGCAATATATATAACGTGATAGTGTGGTTTTTTATAGTGCTTTCCATT
TCGTATAACATCACTACTATTCCATGTATCTTTATCTTTTTTTTCGTCCATATCGTGTAAAGGACTGACA
GCCATAGATACGCCCAAACTCTCTAATTTTTCCTTCCAATCATTAGGAATTGAGTCAGGATATAATAAAA
ATCCAAAATTTCTAGCTTTAGTATTTTTAATAGCCATGATATAATTACCTTATCAAAAACAAGTAGCGAA
AACTCGTATCCTTCTAAAAACGCGAGCTTTCGCTTATTTTTTTTGTTCTGATTCCTTTCTTGCATATTCT
TCTATAGCTAACGCCGCAACCGCAGATTTTGAAAAACCTTTTTGTTTCGCCATATCTGTTAATTTTTTAT
CTTGCTCTTTTGTCAGAGAAATCATAACTCTTTTTTTCGATTCTGAAATCACCATTTAAAAAACTCCAAT
CAAATAATTTTATAAAGTTAGTGTATCACTTTGTAATCATAAAAACAACAATAAAGCTACTTAAATATAG
ATTTATAAAAAACGTTGGCGAAAACGTTGGCGATTCGTTGGCGATTGAAAAACCCCTTAAACCCTTGAGC
CAGTTGGGATAGAGCGTTTTTGGCACAAAAATTGGCACTCGGCACTTAATGGGGGGTCGTAGTACGGAAG
CAAAATTCGCTTCCTTTCCCCCCATTTTTTTCCAAATTCCAAATTTTTTTCAAAAATTTTCCAGCGCTAC
CGCTCGGCAAAATTGCAAGCAATTTTTAAAATCAAACCCATGAGGGAATTTCATTCCCTCATACTCCCTT
GAGCCTCCTCCAACCGAAATAGAAGGGCGCTGCGCTTATTATTTCATTCAGTCATCGGCTTTCATAATCT
AACAGACAACATCTTCGCTGCAAAGCCACGCTACGCTCAAGGGCTTTTACGCTACGATAACGCCTGTTTT
AACGATTATGCCGATAACTAAACGAAATAAACGCTAAAACGTCTCAGAAACGATTTTGAGACGTTTTAAT
AAAAAATCGCCTAGTGCTTGGATTCTCACCAATAAAAAACGCCCGGCGGCAACCGAGCGTTCTGAACAAA
TCCAGATGGAGTTCTGAGGTCATTACTGGATCTATCAACAGGAGTCCAAGCGAGCTCGGTACTAAAACAA
TTCATCCAGTAAAATATAATATTTTATTTTCTCCCAATCAGGCTTGATCCCCAGTAAGTCAAAAAATAGC
TCGACATACTGTTCTTCCCCGATATCCTCCCTGATCGACCGGACGCAGAAGGCAATGTCATACCACTTGT
CCGCCCTGCCGCTTCTCCCAAGATCAATAAAGCCACTTACTTTGCCATCTTTCACAAAGATGTTGCTGTC
TCCCAGGTCGCCGTGGGAAAAGACAAGTTCCTCTTCGGGCTTTTCCGTCTTTAAAAAATCATACAGCTCG
CGCGGATCTTTAAATGGAGTGTCTTCTTCCCAGTTTTCGCAATCCACATCGGCCAGATCGTTATTCAGTA
AGTAATCCAATTCGGCTAAGCGGCCGTCTAAGCTATTCGTATAGGGACAATCCGATATGTCGATGGAGTG
AAAGAGCCTGATGCACTCCGCATACAGCTCGATAGTCTTTTCAGGGCTTTGTTCATCTTCATACCCTTCC
GAGCAAAGGACGCCATCGGCCTCACTCATGAGCAGATTGCTCCAGCCATCATGCCGTTCAAAGTGCAGGA
CCTTTGGAACAGGCAGCTTTCCTTCCAGCCATAGCATCATGTCCTTTTCCCGTTCCACATCATAGGTGGT
CCCTTTATACCGGCTGTCCGTCATTTTTAAATATAGGATTTCATTTTCTCCCACCAGCTTATATACCTTA
GCAGGAGACATTCCTTCCGTATCTTTTACGCAGCGGTATTCTTCGATCAGTTTTTTCAATTCCGGTGATA
TTCTCATTTTAGCCATTTATTATTTCCTTCCTCTTTTCTACAGTATTTAAAGATACCCCAAGAAGCTAAT
TATAACAAGACGAACTCCAATTCACTGTTCCTTGCATTCTAAAACCTTAAATACAGAAAACAGCCTTTTC
AAAGTTGTTTTCAAAGTTGGCGTATAACATAGTATCGACGGAGCCGATTTTGAAACCACAATTATGATAG
AATTTGACGTCGAATTCGCGGCCGCTTCTAGATTTCAGTGCAATTTATCTCTTCAAATGTAGCACCTGAA
GTCAGCCCCATACGATATAAGTTGTAATTCTCATGTTAGTCATGCCCCGCGCCCACCGGAAGGAGCTGAC
TGGGTTGAAGGCTCTCAAGGGCATCGGTCGAGATCCCGGTGCCTAATGAGTGAGCTAACTTACATTAATT
GCGTTGCGCTCACTGCCCGCTTTCCAGTCGGGAAACCTGTCGTGCCAGCTGCATTAATGAATCGGCCAAC
GCGCGGGGAGAGGCGGTTTGCGTATTGGGCGCCAGGGTGGTTTTTCTTTTCACCAGTGAGACGGGCAACA
GCTGATTGCCCTTCACCGCCTGGCCCTGAGAGAGTTGCAGCAAGCGGTCCACGCTGGTTTGCCCCAGCAG
GCGAAAATCCTGTTTGATGGTGGTTAACGGCGGGATATAACATGAGCTGTCTTCGGTATCGTCGTATCCC
ACTACCGAGATGTCCGCACCAACGCGCAGCCCGGACTCGGTAATGGCGCGCATTGCGCCCAGCGCCATCT
GATCGTTGGCAACCAGCATCGCAGTGGGAACGATGCCCTCATTCAGCATTTGCATGGTTTGTTGAAAACC
GGACATGGCACTCCAGTCGCCTTCCCGTTCCGCTATCGGCTGAATTTGATTGCGAGTGAGATATTTATGC
CAGCCAGCCAGACGCAGACGCGCCGAGACAGAACTTAATGGGCCCGCTAACAGCGCGATTTGCTGGTGAC
CCAATGCGACCAGATGCTCCACGCCCAGTCGCGTACCGTCTTCATGGGAGAAAATAATACTGTTGATGGG
TGTCTGGTCAGAGACATCAAGAAATAACGCCGGAACATTAGTGCAGGCAGCTTCCACAGCAATGGCATCC
TGGTCATCCAGCGGATAGTTAATGATCAGCCCACTGACGCGTTGCGCGAGAAGATTGTGCACCGCCGCTT
TACAGGCTTCGACGCCGCTTCGTTCTACCATCGACACCACCACGCTGGCACCCAGTTGATCGGCGCGAGA
TTTAATCGCCGCGACAATTTGCGACGGCGCGTGCAGGGCCAGACTGGAGGTGGCAACGCCAATCAGCAAC
GACTGTTTGCCCGCCAGTTGTTGTGCCACGCGGTTGGGAATGTAATTCAGCTCCGCCATCGCCGCTTCCA
CTTTTTCCCGCGTTTTCGCAGAAACGTGGCTGGCCTGGTTCACCACGCGGGAAACGGTCTGATAAGAGAC
ACCGGCATACTCTGCGACATCGTATAACGTTACTGGTTTCACATTCACCACCCTGAATTGACTCTCTTCC
GGGCGCTATCATGCCATACCGCGAAAGGTTTTGCGCCATTCGATGGTGTCCGGGATCTCGACGCTCTCCC
TTATGCGACTCCTGCATTAGGAAATTAATACGACTCACTATA
Features (pLannotate 1.2.2; 15 found; start..end, strand, type, name):
      3..27      +  protein_bind   lac operator: The lac repressor binds to the lac operator to inhibit transcription in E. coli. This inhibition can be relieved by adding lactose or isopropyl-β-D-thiogalactopyranoside (IPTG). lac repressor encoded by lacI
     42..64      +  RBS            RBS: efficient ribosome binding site from bacteriophage T7 gene 10 (Olins and Rangwala, 1989)
    125..1930    +  CDS            GUS: β-glucuronidase; uidA (or gusA) from E. coli
   1961..1981    +  misc_feature   BioBrick suffix: universal suffix for all parts
   2032..2118    +  terminator     rrnB T1 terminator: Escherichia coli rrnB; transcription terminator T1 from the E. coli rrnB gene
   2199..2819    -  CDS            repB: REPB_STRAG - Experimental evidence at protein level: Swiss-Prot protein existence level 1. Is essential for plasmid replication. Nicks the positive strand at the plus origin of replication. From Streptococcus agalactiae.
   3662..3756    -  terminator     lambda t0 terminator: transcription terminator from phage lambda
   3772..4566    -  CDS            KanR: aminoglycoside phosphotransferase; aphA-3; confers resistance to kanamycin
   4772..4791    +  misc_feature   BioBrick prefix: BioBrick prefix for parts that start with "ATG"
   4867..4931    -  CDS            TcR (fragment): tetracycline efflux protein; tet; confers resistance to tetracycline
   4946..4967    -  protein_bind   CAP binding site: CAP binding activates transcription in the presence of cAMP. E. coli catabolite activator protein
   4980..6062    -  CDS            lacI: lac repressor; lacI; The lac repressor binds to the lac operator to inhibit transcription in E. coli. This inhibition can be relieved by adding lactose or isopropyl-β-D-thiogalactopyranoside (IPTG).
   6063..6140    -  promoter       lacI promoter: lacI
   6148..6183    -  CDS            TcR (fragment): tetracycline efflux protein; tet; confers resistance to tetracycline
   6186..2       +  promoter       T7 promoter (across the origin): promoter for bacteriophage T7 RNA polymerase
