[The description below was written by a language model from this plasmid's Addgene catalogue record and pLannotate feature annotations shown in this document.]
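Description:
lacI-PT7-gusA-pBAV1k is a 6.2 kb bacterial expression plasmid built on the pBAV1k backbone and described in work on expression vectors for engineering genes and genomes in Acinetobacter baylyi ADP1. The record lists it as high copy and propagated in E. coli. No conventional ColE1-type origin is annotated. Instead, the backbone carries a repB gene matching the Streptococcus agalactiae replication initiator, which nicks the plus strand at the plus origin, so replication is presumably of the rolling-circle type. Selection is by kanamycin through an aphA-3 aminoglycoside phosphotransferase gene, which is followed by a lambda t0 terminator.

The payload is E. coli beta-glucuronidase (gusA/uidA), catalogued as carrying an N-terminal His tag, although the tag is not separately annotated in the feature table. The gene is transcribed from a T7 promoter that is immediately followed by a lac operator and the efficient T7 gene 10 ribosome binding site, and an rrnB T1 terminator lies downstream. A divergently oriented lacI gene with its own promoter supplies lac repressor, which binds the operator to hold expression off until lactose or IPTG is added. Transcription also requires a host that provides T7 RNA polymerase. The short tetracycline-resistance fragments flanking lacI and the nearby CAP binding site appear to be remnants carried over from the source of the lacI-PT7 module rather than functional elements.

The whole expression module sits between BioBrick prefix and suffix sequences, with EcoRI/XbaI and SpeI/PstI sites preserved, so it can be exchanged by standard assembly. The construct serves as an inducible GUS reporter for assessing regulated T7-driven expression from the pBAV1k platform.
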