Addgene plasmid #30504: lacI-PT7-gusA-pBAV1k
Depositing lab: Ichiro Matsumura. Depositing organization: Emory University. Publication: Expression vectors for the engineering of genes and genomes in Acinetobacter baylyi ADP1. Murin CD, Segal K, Bryksin A, Matsumura I. Appl Environ Microbiol. 2011 Oct 21. 10.1128/AEM.05597-11 PubMed 22020504.
Backbone
  Vector backbone: pBAV1k
  Backbone size w/o insert (bp): 2792
  Vector type: Bacterial Expression
Growth in bacteria
  Bacterial resistance: Kanamycin, 50 μg/mL
  Growth temperature: 37°C
  Growth strain: DH5alpha
  Growth instructions: Any strain that has a LacI repressor.
  Copy number: High Copy
Gene/Insert
  Gene/Insert name: beta-glucoronidase (alt names: gusA; pIM1442)
  Species: Escherichia coli
  Insert size (bp): 1796
  GenBank ID: JF828585
  Entrez Gene: gusA (a.k.a. ECO111_2086)
  Tag / fusion protein: His (N terminal on insert)
  Cloning method: Restriction Enzyme; 5′ cloning site EcoRI, XbaI (not destroyed); 3′ cloning site SpeI, PstI (not destroyed)
  Sequencing primers: 5′ GACGAACTCCAATTCACTGTTCCTTGC; 3′ GGAGAGCGTTCACCGACAAACAACAG
Resource information
  A portion of this plasmid was derived from a plasmid made by: This lab.
Terms and licenses: Academic/Nonprofit Terms; Industry Terms: Not Available to Industry
Depositor comments: In our experience, plasmid yields are highest when cells are harvested at late log stage.
How to cite: lacI-PT7-gusA-pBAV1k was a gift from Ichiro Matsumura (Addgene plasmid # 30504 ; http://n2t.net/addgene:30504 ; RRID:Addgene_30504)
