>Addgene plasmid #30504 | lacI-PT7-gusA-pBAV1k | addgene partial sequence | sequence record 146940 | pTC14_F1 5'-cctactcaggagagcgttca-3'
GATAAAACGAAAGGCCCAGTCTTTCGACTGAGCCTTTCGTTTTATTTGATGCCTCTGGATTAATTAATTA
AGCGGCGGCATCGATCGGGCCCTGAGGCCTGCAGCGGCCGCTACTAGTAAGCTTCTCCTTTCTACCGGCC
GCATAGGCCTTGTTTGCCTCCCTGCTGCGGTTTTTCACCGAAGTTCATGCCAGTCCAGCGTTTTTGCAGC
AGAAAAGCCGCCGACTTCGGTTTGCGGTCGCGAGTGAAGATCCCTTTCTTGTTACCGCCAACGCGCAATA
TGCCTTGCGAGGTCGCAAAATCGGCGAAATTCCATACCTGTTCACCGACGACGGCGCTGACGCGATCAAA
GACGCGGTGATACATATCCAGCCATGCACACTGATACTCTTCACTCCACATGTCGGTGTACATTGAGTGC
AGCCCGGCTAACGTATCCACGCCGTATTCGGTGATGATAATCGGCTGATGCAGTTTCTCCTGCCAGGCCA
GAAGTTCTTTTTCCAGTACCTTCTCTGCCGTTTCCAAATCGCCGCTTTGGACATACCATCCGTAATAACG
GTTCAGGCACAGCACATCAAAGAGATCGCTGATGGTATCGGTGTGAGCGTCGCAGAACATTACATTGACG
CAGGTGATCGGACGCGTCGGGTCGAGTTTACGCGTTGCTTCCGCCAGTGGCGCGAAATATTCCCGTGCAC
CTTGCGGACGGGTATCCGGTTCGTTGGCAATACTCCACATCACCACGCTTGGGTGGTTTTTGTCACGCGC
TATCAGCTCTTTAATCGCCTGTAAGTGCGCTTGCTGAGTTTCCCCGTTGACTGCCTCTTCGCTGTACAGT
TCTTTCGGCTTGTTGCCCGCTTCGAAACCAATGCCTAAAGAGAGGTTAAAGCCGACAGCAGCAGTTTCAT
CAATCACCACGATGCCATGTTCATCTGCCCAGTCGAGCATCTCTTCAGCGTAAGGGTAATGCGAGGTACG
GTAGGAGTTGGCCCCAATCCAGTCCATTAATGCGTGGTCGTGCACCATCAGCACGTTATCGAATCCTTTG
CCACGCAAGTCCGCATCTTC
