>Addgene plasmid #30504 | lacI-PT7-gusA-pBAV1k | addgene partial sequence | sequence record 147676 | EgusA-R 5'-gacccacactttgccgtaat-3'
GCAGCACGATACGCTGGCCTGCCCAACCTTTCGGTATAAAGACTTCGCGCTGATACCAGACGTTGCCCGC
ATAATTACGAATATCTGCATCGGCGAACTGATCGTTAAAACTGCCTGGCACAGCAATTGCCCGGCTTTCT
TGTAACGCGCTTTCCCACCAACGCTGATCAATTCCACAGTTTTCGCGATCCAGACTGAATGCCCACAGGC
CGTCGAGTTTTTTGATTTCACGGGTTGGGGTTTCTACAGGACGTAAGGCCCTCAGGGCCGGATCCTGGCT
GTGGTGATGATGGTGATGGCTGCTGCCCATGGTATATCTCCTTATTAAAGTTAAACAAAATTATTTCTAC
AGGGGAATTGTTATCCGCTCACAATTCCCCTATAGTGAGTCGTATTAATTTCCTAATGCAGGAGTCGCAT
AAGGGAGAGCGTCGAGATCCCGGACACCATCGAATGGCGCAAAACCTTTCGCGGTATGGCATGATAGCGC
CCGGAAGAGAGTCAATTCAGGGTGGTGAATGTGAAACCAGTAACGTTATACGATGTCGCAGAGTATGCCG
GTGTCTCTTATCAGACCGTTTCCCGCGTGGTGAACCAGGCCAGCCACGTTTCTGCGAAAACGCGGGAAAA
AGTGGAAGCGGCGATGGCGGAGCTGAATTACATTCCCAACCGCGTGGCACAACAACTGGCGGGCAAACAG
TCGTTGCTGATTGGCGTTGCCACCTCCAGTCTGGCCCTGCACGCGCCGTCGCAAATTGTCGCGGCGATTA
AATCTCGCGCCGATCAACTGGGTGCCAGCGTGGTGGTGTCGATGGTAGAACGAAGCGGCGTCGAAGCCTG
TAAAGCGGCGGTGCACAATCTTCTCGCGCAACGCGTCAGTGGGCTGATCATTAACTATCCGCTGGATGAC
CAGGATGCCATTGCTGTGGAAGCTGCCTGCACTAATGTTCCGGCGTTATTTCTTGATGTCTCTGACCAGA
CACC
