>Addgene plasmid #30504 | lacI-PT7-gusA-pBAV1k | addgene partial sequence | sequence record 147677 | KanR1-R1 5'-GGTCCCTTTATACCGGCTGTc-3'
GGATTTCATTTTCTCCCACCAGCTTATATACCTTAGCAGGAGACATTCCTTCCGTATCTTTTACGCAGCG
GTATTCTTCGATCAGTTTTTTCAATTCCGGTGATATTCTCATTTTAGCCATTTATTATTTCCTTCCTCTT
TTCTACAGTATTTAAAGATACCCCAAGAAGCTAATTATAACAAGACGAACTCCAATTCACTGTTCCTTGC
ATTCTAAAACCTTAAATACAGAAAACAGCCTTTTCAAAGTTGTTTTCAAAGTTGGCGTATAACATAGTAT
CGACGGAGCCGATTTTGAAACCACAATTATGATAGAATTTGACGTCGAATTCGCGGCCGCTTCTAGATTT
CAGTGCAATTTATCTCTTCAAATGTAGCACCTGAAGTCAGCCCCATACGATATAAGTTGTAATTCTCATG
TTAGTCATGCCCCGCGCCCACCGGAAGGAGCTGACTGGGTTGAAGGCTCTCAAGGGCATCGGTCGAGATC
CCGGTGCCTAATGAGTGAGCTAACTTACATTAATTGCGTTGCGCTCACTGCCCGCTTTCCAGTCGGGAAA
CCTGTCGTGCCAGCTGCATTAATGAATCGGCCAACGCGCGGGGAGAGGCGGTTTGCGTATTGGGCGCCAG
GGTGGTTTTTCTTTTCACCAGTGAGACGGGCAACAGCTGATTGCCCTTCACCGCCTGGCCCTGAGAGAGT
TGCAGCAAGCGGTCCACGCTGGTTTGCCCCAGCAGGCGAAAATCCTGTTTGATGGTGGTTAACGGCGGGA
TATAACATGAGCTGTCTTCGGTATCGTCGTATCCCACTACCGAGATGTCCGCACCAACGCGCAGCCCGGA
CTCGGTAATGGCGCGCATTGCGCCCAGCGCCATCTGATCGTTGGCAACCAGCATCGCAGTGGGAACGATG
CCCTCATTCAGCATTTGCATGGTTTGTTGAAAACCGGACATGGCACTCCAGTCGCCTTCCCGTTCCGCTA
TCGGCTGAATTTGATTGCGAGTGAGATATTT
